>Addgene plasmid #39581 | KHBD00471 | depositor partial sequence | sequence record 50021 | KHBD00471 sequence 1710 bps
ATGCGCACGCACACCCAGGAGCGGCCCTACAAATGTCCGGAAGATGACTGCGGCAAAGCCTTCACCGCCT
CGCATCACCTGAAGACCCACCGAAGGACACATACAGGCGAAAAGCCGTATCCCTGCCAGGAGGACAGCTG
CCAAAAGTCGTTTAGCACATCGCATAGTTTGAAATCCCACAAAAAGACTCACCAGCGACAATTGCAAAAC
AAGGGTCGCAAGAAAAGGCCACTAAAGACGCAGCAGACCAAGTGCAGCGATCAGGAGCAGAAGGATCCAC
AGCAGGAGGAGCAAGAGGAAGAGGAGTTCATTAAAGAGGATCAACCCGAAATGACGTTGTTAAATCCAGG
CAGTCACTGCTCCGAAACCACCAGCACGGACAGCGGAGTGGTGCTGCAAACTCTCACGCCGCAGGATCAC
TTGTCCAATGTGTTTATCCTACAGGGCAACGAGCCTCTGATCCTTCCAGAAACATCACAGGCTTACCAGC
TCTCCTACGCCGCCGAGGAGGAAAGACCCAGTCCGTGGATTGACGCCGGCGTCCTTGTCTCTAAGCCCAT
CATTCCCATGGCTCCGCTGACGGATGCCTGCGTGGCCTTGCCCACCGAGATGCCCAGTTTCGTTAACCTG
AAGCCCACATTCGGCAATGCAGTAAGCGGCAATATGGGGGATCCGCAGCCGGAGACCATGGATGTGGATC
CCACAGTGGAAACCTCACTGCCCACGCCCACCTTGGAGTTGAATCAGCCAAATATCGAAGAGCTGCTCAA
GCAGGACAGTTTCGAGAACGAGGAGGACATGGAAACGGAGTCGCTTCTAAATGACATCCTCATGACCATC
GACAACAACAGTGCGCTGCTGCAGGCCACACTCCAGCAGGCCTCACAGGTGCCAAGCGATGCCTCCGGCT
TGGTGGAACTGGACATACGGGACAACAAGCCGACTCTGAAGCAGATCACAGCGGATGCGGGCATCTGCAA
TTGCACCAACTGCAAGTGCGATCAGACAAAGAGCTGTCATGGGGGTGACTGTGGTGCTGCAGCTGCTCAA
CAGACCACCAGGACTGGCGCACCCACAACAACAACAACGACAACAACGATGAATTCCAGCGGTGGCAAAC
GAATTTGCGGCAGCGTGGTGCCCACCAAAAAAGTGAGTAAACGCGAGACGGAAATGAACCAGAACATCGA
GGATGTTGCTTTGCTGCTGCAAAACCTTGCTTCCATGAGTAGCGGTGGCTCCTCCGGCGGTGGCGGCGGT
TGCTGCGGCGGTGGTGCCGTCAAGCCAGCACCCTCAGGTGGTGGCTGCTGTGGAGAACCCAAAGCTCCGA
AGCCCGTGAATGCCGGTTGTGGTTGTGCCCGCCCAAGTGCTCCGTCCTCTGGTGGTTGTTGCGGCAGTGG
AGTTGCTTCTACTCCAAAACCAACTGGTGGTTGCTGTTCAGGCAACCAAAAGCCAGCTCCAACAGCTACC
GCTGCCTCGTCACCCTCGTGTTGCTGCTCTGGCAAGGGCGAAGTCCAGGAGCCGCCGGTCATTAGCAGCG
CTTCTTCAGCTCCCGCTGCCGCCGTCAAGGGCAACGCCTGCACATGCAAGAGTCCGGCTGAGGGCGTGGC
CAACGGCTGCTGCGTAGTGATCTGCATTAAAACGCTGCAAGCTCTACGCAAAGTTCTGACGCGCCGGAAT
CTAAATCTAATGCTTTGTCCACAGCAGAAC
