>Addgene plasmid #39581 | KHBD00471 | addgene partial sequence | sequence record 52581 | M13-F20 5'-TGTAAAACGACGGCCAGT-3'
GATTTTATTTTGACTGATAGTGACCTGTTCGTTGCAACAAATTGATGAGCAATGCTTTTTTATAATGCCA
ACTTTGTACAAAAAAGTTGGCACCATGCGCACGCACACCCAGGAGCGGCCCTACAAATGTCCGGAAGATG
ACTGCGGCAAAGCCTTCACCGCCTCGCATCACCTGAAGACCCACCGAAGGACACATACAGGCGAAAAGCC
GTATCCCTGCCAGGAGGACAGCTGCCAAAAGTCGTTTAGCACATCGCATAGTTTGAAATCCCACAAAAAG
ACTCACCAGCGACAATTGCAAAACAAGGGTCGCAAGAAAAGGCCACTAAAGACGCAGCAGACCAAGTGCA
GCGATCAGGAGCAGAAGGATCCACAGCAGGAGGAGCAAGAGGAAGAGGAGTTCATTAAAGAGGATCAACC
CGAAATGACGTTGTTAAATCCAGGCAGTCACTGCTCCGAAACCACCAGCACGGACAGCGGAGTGGTGCTG
CAAACTCTCACGCCGCAGGATCACTTGTCCAATGTGTTTATCCTACAGGGCAACGAGCCTCTGATCCTTC
CAGAAACATCACAGGCTTACCAGCTCTCCTACGCCGCCGAGGAGGAAAGACCCAGTCCGTGGATTGACGC
CGGCGTCCTTGTCTCTAAGCCCATCATTCCCATGGCTCCGCTGACGGATGCCTGCGTGGCCTTGCCCACC
GAGATGCCCAGTTTCGTTAACCTGAAGCCCACATTCGGCAATGCAGTAAGCGGCAATATGGGGGATCCGC
AGCCGGAGACCATGGATGTGGAT
