[The description below was written by a language model from this plasmid's Addgene catalogue record.]
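Description:
KHBD00471 is a Gateway entry clone built in the pDONR221 backbone (Invitrogen), carrying the open reading frame of the Drosophila melanogaster gene CG3743, also known as MTF-1 (FBgn0040305). The backbone contributes about 2.5 kb and the insert is recorded as 1,710 bp. The plasmid is maintained in E. coli as a high-copy construct under kanamycin selection. No feature table accompanies the record, so the origin of replication and the exact recombination sites are not itemised. An insert introduced into pDONR221 by Gateway cloning would normally end up flanked by attL sites, and the M13 forward and reverse priming sites on either side are listed for sequence verification.

The record states that there is no promoter, which is consistent with the role of an entry clone: it is a storage and shuttle vector for the coding sequence rather than an expression construct. The depositor notes that ORFs in this collection were cloned open-ended, without a stop codon. After an LR recombination reaction into a suitable destination vector, the MTF-1 coding sequence can therefore be read through into a C-terminal tag or fusion partner, as well as being joined to N-terminal fusions supplied by the destination vector.

The clone belongs to a collection associated with work on automated protein–DNA interaction screening of Drosophila regulatory elements. It is thus best understood as a source clone for moving this ORF into expression or screening vectors for such assays, although the specific destination vectors are not stated in the record.
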