Addgene plasmid #39581: KHBD00471
Depositing lab: Bart Deplancke. Depositing organization: Swiss Federal Institute of Technology (EPFL). Publication: Automated protein-DNA interaction screening of Drosophila regulatory elements. Korneel Hens, Jean-Daniel Feuz, Alina Isakova, Antonina Lagovitina, Andreas Massouras, Julien Bryois, Patrick Callaerts, Susan E. Celniker, Bart Deplancke. Nat Methods. 2011 Oct 30;8(12):1065-70. 10.1038/nmeth.1763 PubMed 22037703.
Backbone
  Vector backbone: pDONR221
  Backbone manufacturer: Invitrogen
  Backbone size w/o insert (bp): 2536
  Vector type: Gateway DONR vector
Growth in bacteria
  Bacterial resistance: Kanamycin, 50 μg/mL
  Growth temperature: 37°C
  Growth strain: DH5alpha
  Copy number: High Copy
Gene/Insert
  Gene/Insert name: CG3743 (alt names: FBgn0040305; MTF-1)
  Species: D. melanogaster (fly)
  Insert size (bp): 1710
  Entrez Gene: MTF-1 (a.k.a. Dmel_CG3743, CG3743, Dmel\CG3743, Mtf-1, anon-WO0118547.411, dMTF-1, mtf-1)
  Promoter: none
  Cloning method: Gateway Cloning
  Sequencing primers: 5′ M13-F20; 3′ M13R
Terms and licenses: Academic/Nonprofit Terms; Industry Terms: Not Available to Industry
Depositor comments: Please note that the ORFs in this collection were cloned open-ended (without a stop codon).
How to cite: KHBD00471 was a gift from Bart Deplancke (Addgene plasmid # 39581 ; http://n2t.net/addgene:39581 ; RRID:Addgene_39581)
